>Addgene plasmid #13235 | pc3XB-ZF101 | depositor full sequence | sequence record 7584 | Author sequence
GACGGATCGGGAGATCTCCCGATCCCCTATGGTGCACTCTCAGTACAATCTGCTCTGATGCCGCATAGTT
AAGCCAGTATCTGCTCCCTGCTTGTGTGTTGGAGGTCGCTGAGTAGTGCGCGAGCAAAATTTAAGCTACA
ACAAGGCAAGGCTTGACCGACAATTGCATGAAGAATCTGCTTAGGGTTAGGCGTTTTGCGCTGCTTCGCG
ATGTACGGGCCAGATATACGCGTTGACATTGATTATTGACTAGTTATTAATAGTAATCAATTACGGGGTC
ATTAGTTCATAGCCCATATATGGAGTTCCGCGTTACATAACTTACGGTAAATGGCCCGCCTGGCTGACCG
CCCAACGACCCCCGCCCATTGACGTCAATAATGACGTATGTTCCCATAGTAACGCCAATAGGGACTTTCC
ATTGACGTCAATGGGTGGAGTATTTACGGTAAACTGCCCACTTGGCAGTACATCAAGTGTATCATATGCC
AAGTACGCCCCCTATTGACGTCAATGACGGTAAATGGCCCGCCTGGCATTATGCCCAGTACATGACCTTA
TGGGACTTTCCTACTTGGCAGTACATCTACGTATTAGTCATCGCTATTACCATGGTGATGCGGTTTTGGC
AGTACATCAATGGGCGTGGATAGCGGTTTGACTCACGGGGATTTCCAAGTCTCCACCCCATTGACGTCAA
TGGGAGTTTGTTTTGGCACCAAAATCAACGGGACTTTCCAAAATGTCGTAACAACTCCGCCCCATTGACG
CAAATGGGCGGTAGGCGTGTACGGTGGGAGGTCTATATAAGCAGAGCTCTCTGGCTAACTAGAGAACCCA
CTGCTTACTGGCTTATCGAAATTAATACGACTCACTATAGGGAGACCCAAGCTGGCTAGCGTTTAAACGG
GCCCTCTAGACCCGGGGAGAAGCCTTACAAATGCCCAGAATGTGGAAAGAGTTTTAGCCAAAATTCTACC
CTCACAGAACACCAGAGAACACATACCGGTGGATCCTCTGCACAGTAGTAAGCTTAAGTTTAAACCGCTG
ATCAGCCTCGACTGTGCCTTCTAGTTGCCAGCCATCTGTTGTTTGCCCCTCCCCCGTGCCTTCCTTGACC
CTGGAAGGTGCCACTCCCACTGTCCTTTCCTAATAAAATGAGGAAATTGCATCGCATTGTCTGAGTAGGT
GTCATTCTATTCTGGGGGGTGGGGTGGGGCAGGACAGCAAGGGGGAGGATTGGGAAGACAATAGCAGGCA
TGCTGGGGATGCGGTGGGCTCTATGGCTTCTGAGGCGGAAAGAACCAGCTGGGGCTCTAGGGGGTATCCC
C
[124 nt withheld, positions 1332-1455]
C
[91 nt withheld, positions 1457-1547]
A
[49 nt withheld, positions 1549-1597]
CCTTTGACGTTGGAGTCCACGTTCTTT
[37 nt withheld, positions 1625-1661]
ACCCTATCTCGGTCTATTCTTTTGATTTATAAGGGATTTTGCCGATTTCGGCCTATTGGTTAAAAAATGA
GCTGATTTAACAAAAATTTAACGCGAATTAATTCTGTGGAATGTGTGTCAGTTAGGGTGTGGAAAGTCCC
CAGGCTCCCCAGCAGGCAGAAGTATGCAAAGCATGCATCTCAATTAGTCAGCAACCAGGTGTGGAAAGTC
CCCAGGCTCCCCAGCAGGCAGAAGTATGCAAAGCATGCATCTCAATTAGTCAGCAACCATAGTCCCGCCC
CTAACTCCGCCCATCCCGCCCCTAACTCCGCCCAGTTCCGCCCATTCTCCGCCCCATGGCTGACTAATTT
TTTTTATTTATGCAGAGGCCGAGGCCGCCTCTGCCTCTGAGCTATTCCAGAAGTAGTGAGGAGGCTTTTT
TGGAGGCCTAGGCTTTTGCAAAAAGCTCCCGGCCGGGAGCTTGTATATCCATTTTCGGATCTGATCAAGA
GACAGGATGAGGATCGTTTCGCATGATTGAACAAGATGGATTGCACGCAGGTTCTCCGGCCGCTTGGGTG
GAGAGGCTATTCGGCTATGACTGGGCACAACAGACAATCGGCTGCTCTGATGCCGCCGTGTTCCGGCTGT
CAGCGCAGGGGCGCCCGGTTCTTTTTGTCAAGACCGACCTGTCCGGTGCCCTGAATGAACTGCAGGACGA
GGCAGCGCGGCTATCGTGGCTGGCCACGACGGGCGTTCCTTGCGCAGCTGTGCTCGACGTTGTCACTGAA
GCGGGAAGGGACTGGCTGCTATTGGGCGAAGTGCCGGGGCAGGATCTCCTGTCATCTCACCTTGCTCCTG
CCGAGAAAGTATCCATCATGGCTGATGCAATGCGGCGGCTGCATACGCTTGATCCGGCTACCTGCCCATT
CGACCACCAAGCGAAACATCGCATCGAGCGAGCACGTACTCGGATGGAAGCCGGTCTTGTCGATCAGGAT
GATCTGGACGAAGAGCATCAGGGGCTCGCGCCAGCCGAACTGTTCGCCAGGCTCAAGGCGCGCATGCCCG
ACGGCGAGGATCTCGTCGTGACCCATGGCGATGCCTGCTTGCCGAATATCATGGTGGAAAATGGCCGCTT
TTCTGGATTCATCGACTGTGGCCGGCTGGGTGTGGCGGACCGCTATCAGGACATAGCGTTGGCTACCCGT
GATATTGCTGAAGAGCTTGGCGGCGAATGGGCTGACCGCTTCCTCGTGCTTTACGGTATCGCCGCTCCCG
ATTCGCAGCGCATCGCCTTCTATCGCCTTCTTGACGAGTTCTTCTGAGCGGGACTCTGGGGTTCGAAATG
ACCGACCAAGCGACGCCCAACCTGCCATCACGAGATTTCGATTCCACCGCCGCCTTCTATGAAAGGTTGG
GCTTCGGAATCGTTTTCCGGGACGCCGGCTGGATGATCCTCCAGCGCGGGGATCTCATGCTGGAGTTCTT
CGCCCACCCCAACTTGTTTATTGCAGCTTATAATGGTTACAAATAAAGCAATAGCATCACAAATTTCACA
AATAAAGCATTTTTTTCACTGCATTCTAGTTGTGGTTTGTCCAAACTCATCAATGTATCTTATCATGTCT
GTATACCGTCGACCTCTAGCTAGAGCTTGGCGTAATCATGGTCATAGCTGTTTCCTGTGTGAAATTGTTA
TCCGCTCACAATTCCACACAACATACGAGCCGGAAGCATAAAGTGTAAAGCCTGGGGTGCCTAATGAGTG
AGCTAACTCACATTAATTGCGTTGCGCTCACTGCCCGCTTTCCAGTCGGGAAACCTGTCGTGCCAGCTGC
ATTAATGAATCGGCCAACGCGCGGGGAGAGGCGGTTTGCGTATTGGGCGCTCTTCCGCTTCCTCGCTCAC
TGACTCGCTGCGCTCGGTCGTTCGGCTGCGGCGAGCGGTATCAGCTCACTCAAAGGCGGTAATACGGTTA
TCCACAGAATCAGGGGATAACGCAGGAAAGAACATGTGAGCAAAAGGCCAGCAAAAGGCCAGGAACCGTA
AAAAGGCCGCGTTGCTGGCGTTTTTCCATAGGCTCCGCCCCCCTGACGAGCATCACAAAAATCGACGCTC
AAGTCAGAGGTGGCGAAACCCGACAGGACTATAAAGATACCAGGCGTTTCCCCCTGGAAGCTCCCTCGTG
CGCTCTCCTGTTCCGACCCTGCCGCTTACCGGATACCTGTCCGCCTTTCTCCCTTCGGGAAGCGTGGCGC
TTTCTCATAGCTCACGCTGTAGGTATCTCAGTTCGGTGTAGGTCGTTCGCTCCAAGCTGGGCTGTGTGCA
CGAACCCCCCGTTCAGCCCGACCGCTGCGCCTTATCCGGTAACTATCGTCTTGAGTCCAACCCGGTAAGA
CACGACTTATCGCCACTGGCAGCAGCCACTGGTAACAGGATTAGCAGAGCGAGGTATGTAGGCGGTGCTA
CAGAGTTCTTGAAGTGGTGGCCTAACTACGGCTACACTAGAAGAACAGTATTTGGTATCTGCGCTCTGCT
GAAGCCAGTTACCTTCGGAAAAAGAGTTGGTAGCTCTTGATCCGGCAAACAAACCACCGCTGGTAGCGGT
TTTTTTGTTTGCAAGCAGCAGATTACGCGCAGAAAAAAAGGATCTCAAGAAGATCCTTTGATCTTTTCTA
CGGGGTCTGACGCTCAGTGGAACGAAAACTCACGTTAAGGGATTTTGGTCATGAGATTATCAAAAAGGAT
CTTCACCTAGATCCTTTTAAATTAAAAATGAAGTTTTAAATCAATCTAAAGTATATATGAGTAAACTTGG
TCTGACAGTTACCAATGCTTAATCAGTGAGGCACCTATCTCAGCGATCTGTCTATTTCGTTCATCCATAG
TTGCCTGACTCCCCGTCGTGTAGATAACTACGATACGGGAGGGCTTACCATCTGGCCCCAGTGCTGCAAT
GATACCGCGAGACCCACGCTCACCGGCTCCAGATTTATCAGCAATAAACCAGCCAGCCGGAAGGGCCGAG
CGCAGAAGTGGTCCTGCAACTTTATCCGCCTCCATCCAGTCTATTAATTGTTGCCGGGAAGCTAGAGTAA
GTAGTTCGCCAGTTAATAGTTTGCGCAACGTTGTTGCCATTGCTACAGGCATCGTGGTGTCACGCTCGTC
GTTTGGTATGGCTTCATTCAGCTCCGGTTCCCAACGATCAAGGCGAGTTACATGATCCCCCATGTTGTGC
AAAAAAGCGGTTAGCTCCTTCGGTCCTCCGATCGTTGTCAGAAGTAAGTTGGCCGCAGTGTTATCACTCA
TGGTTATGGCAGCACTGCATAATTCTCTTACTGTCATGCCATCCGTAAGATGCTTTTCTGTGACTGGTGA
GTACTCAACCAAGTCATTCTGAGAATAGTGTATGCGGCGACCGAGTTGCTCTTGCCCGGCGTCAATACGG
GATAATACCGCGCCACATAGCAGAACTTTAAAAGTGCTCATCATTGGAAAACGTTCTTCGGGGCGAAAAC
TCTCAAGGATCTTACCGCTGTTGAGATCCAGTTCGATGTAACCCACTCGTGCACCCAACTGATCTTCAGC
ATCTTTTACTTTCACCAGCGTTTCTGGGTGAGCAAAAACAGGAAGGCAAAATGCCGCAAAAAAGGGAATA
AGGGCGACACGGAAATGTTGAATACTCATACTCTTCCTTTTTCAATATTATTGAAGCATTTATCAGGGTT
ATTGTCTCATGAGCGGATACATATTTGAATGTATTTAGAAAAATAAACAAATAGGGGTTCCGCGCACATT
TCCCCGAAAAGTGCCACCTGACGTC
Features (pLannotate 1.2.2; 20 found; start..end, strand, type, name):
     28..80      -  misc_feature   bom (fragment): basis of mobility region from pBR322
    235..614     +  enhancer       CMV enhancer: human cytomegalovirus immediate early enhancer
    615..818     +  promoter       CMV promoter: human cytomegalovirus (CMV) immediate early promoter
    814..847     +  LTR            5' LTR (truncated) (fragment): truncated 5' long terminal repeat (LTR) from HIV-1
    863..881     +  promoter       T7 promoter: promoter for bacteriophage T7 RNA polymerase
    927..1019    +  CDS            Znf22 (fragment): ZNF22_MOUSE - Also known as Krox25, Krox26, Zfp422. Experimental evidence at protein level: Swiss-Prot protein existence level 1. Binds DNA through the consensus sequence 5'-CAATG-3'. May be involved in transcriptional regulation and may play a role in tooth formation. From Mus musculus (Mouse).
   1062..1286    +  polyA_signal   bGH poly(A) signal: bovine growth hormone polyadenylation signal
   1290..1311    +  promoter       SV40 promoter (fragment): SV40 enhancer and early promoter
   1332..1760    +  rep_origin     f1 ori (sequence partly withheld): f1 bacteriophage origin of replication; arrow indicates direction of (+) strand synthesis
   1774..2103    +  promoter       SV40 promoter: SV40 enhancer and early promoter
   2174..2965    +  CDS            neo: KKA2_KLEPN - Also known as kan, nptII. Experimental evidence at protein level: Swiss-Prot protein existence level 1. Resistance to kanamycin, neomycin, paromomycin, ribostamycin, butirosin and gentamicin B. From Klebsiella pneumoniae.
   2989..3147    +  CDS            ble (fragment): BLE_KLEPN - Experimental evidence at protein level: Swiss-Prot protein existence level 1. Binding protein with a strong affinity to the bleomycin family of antibiotics. Binds to CL990; an antimitotic-antibiotic compound. From Klebsiella pneumoniae.
   3142..3263    +  polyA_signal   SV40 poly(A) signal: SV40 polyadenylation signal
   3336..3352    -  protein_bind   lac operator: The lac repressor binds to the lac operator to inhibit transcription in E. coli. This inhibition can be relieved by adding lactose or isopropyl-β-D-thiogalactopyranoside (IPTG). lac repressor encoded by lacI
   3360..3390    -  promoter       lac promoter: promoter for the E. coli lac operon
   3405..3426    -  protein_bind   CAP binding site: CAP binding activates transcription in the presence of cAMP. E. coli catabolite activator protein
   3439..3531    -  CDS            lacI (fragment): lac repressor; lacI; The lac repressor binds to the lac operator to inhibit transcription in E. coli. This inhibition can be relieved by adding lactose or isopropyl-β-D-thiogalactopyranoside (IPTG).
   3714..4299    -  rep_origin     ori: high-copy-number ColE1/pMB1/pBR322/pUC origin of replication
   4470..5330    -  CDS            AmpR: β-lactamase; bla; confers resistance to ampicillin, carbenicillin, and related antibiotics
   5331..5435    -  promoter       AmpR promoter: bla
