[The description below was written by a language model from this plasmid's Addgene catalogue record and pLannotate feature annotations shown in this document.]
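Description:
pc3XB-ZF101 is a mammalian expression-type plasmid built on pc3XB, a modified version of pcDNA3, and it serves as an archive and source vector for one zinc finger module in the Zinc Finger Consortium Modular Assembly Kit v1.0. It is maintained in E. coli at high copy through a ColE1/pUC-type origin and selected with ampicillin via the β-lactamase gene. An f1 origin is also present. For mammalian cells the backbone carries a neomycin resistance gene under the SV40 early promoter with an SV40 polyadenylation signal, which allows G418 selection.

The insert is about 90 bp and encodes a single C2H2-type zinc finger, ZF101, derived from the Barbas module set and recorded as recognising the DNA triplet CTA. It lies between XbaI and BamHI sites, both retained after cloning. The module sits downstream of the CMV enhancer/promoter and a T7 promoter and upstream of the bovine growth hormone polyadenylation signal. The automated annotation labels this region as a fragment of mouse Znf22, which most likely reflects generic similarity among zinc finger motifs rather than the origin of the insert. The short hits called as an HIV-1 LTR fragment and a ble fragment are likewise probably backbone sequence matches rather than functional elements.

The associated publication describes standardised reagents for engineering zinc finger nucleases by modular assembly. In that approach, individual finger modules such as this one are excised and joined by restriction cloning into multi-finger arrays that target longer DNA sites. A single finger is a building block for such arrays, not a functional DNA-targeting protein by itself.
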