>Addgene plasmid #13235 | pc3XB-ZF101 | addgene partial sequence | sequence record 19619 | CMV-F 5'-CGCAAATGGGCGGTAGGCGTG-3'
CTCTCTGGGCTACTAGAGAACCCACTGCTTACTGGCTTATCGAAATTAATACGACTCACTATAGGGAGAC
CCAAGCTGGCTAGCGTTTAAACGGGCCCTCTAGACCCGGGGAGAAGCCTTACAAATGCCCAGAATGTGGA
AAGAGTTTTAGCCAAAATTCTACCCTCACAGAACACCAGAGAACACATACCGGTGGATCCTCTGCACAGT
AGTAAGCTTAAGTTTAAACCGCTGATCAGCCTCGACTGTGCCTTCTAGTTGCCAGCCATCTGTTGTTTGC
CCCTCCCCCGTGCCTTCCTTGACCCTGGAAGGTGCCACTCCCACTGTCCTTTCCTAATAAAATGAGGAAA
TTGCATCGCATTGTCTGAGTAGGTGTCATTCTATTCTGGGGGGTGGGGTGGGGCAGGACAGCAAGGGGGA
GGATTGGGAAGACAATAGCAGGCATGCTGGGGATGCGGTGGGCTCTATGGCTTCTGAGGCGGAAAGAACC
AGCTGGGGCTCTAGGGGGTATCCCC
[105 nt withheld, positions 516-620]
