Addgene plasmid #13235: pc3XB-ZF101
Depositing lab: Daniel Voytas. Depositing organization: Iowa State University. Publication: Standardized reagents and protocols for engineering zinc finger nucleases by modular assembly. Wright DA, Thibodeau-Beganny S, Sander JD, Winfrey RJ, Hirsh AS, Eichtinger M, Fu F, Porteus MH, Dobbs D, Voytas DF, Joung JK. Nat Protoc. 2006;1(3):1637-52. doi: 10.1038/nprot.2006.259 PubMed 17406455.
Backbone
  Vector backbone: pc3XB
  Backbone manufacturer: Modified Invitrogen pcDNA3
  Backbone size w/o insert (bp): 5400
  Vector type: Mammalian Expression
  Selectable markers: Neomycin (select with G418)
Growth in bacteria
  Bacterial resistance: Ampicillin, 100 μg/mL
  Growth temperature: 37°C
  Growth strain: XL1 Blue
  Copy number: High Copy
Gene/Insert
  Gene/Insert name: ZF101
  Insert size (bp): 90
  Cloning method: Restriction Enzyme; 5′ cloning site XbaI (not destroyed); 3′ cloning site BamHI (not destroyed)
  Sequencing primers: 5′ T7
Terms and licenses: Academic/Nonprofit Terms; Industry Terms: Not Available to Industry
Depositor comments: Part of the Zinc Finger Consortium Modular Assembly Kit v1.0. Finger protein sequence: PGEKPYKCPECGKSFSQNSTLTEHQRTH. Target DNA sequence: CTA. This zinc finger is derived from the Barbas module set.
How to cite: pc3XB-ZF101 was a gift from Daniel Voytas (Addgene plasmid # 13235 ; http://n2t.net/addgene:13235 ; RRID:Addgene_13235)
